Addgene plasmid #25704: 200 bp Axin2 mutant
Depositing lab: Eric Fearon. Depositing organization: University of Michigan. Publication: Activation of AXIN2 expression by beta-catenin-T cell factor. A feedback repressor pathway regulating Wnt signaling. Leung JY, Kolligs FT, Wu R, Zhai Y, Kuick R, Hanash S, Cho KR, Fearon ER. J Biol Chem. 2002 Jun 14. 277(24):21657-65. 10.1074/jbc.M200139200 PubMed 11940574.
Backbone
  Vector backbone: pGL3Basic
  Backbone manufacturer: Promega
  Backbone size w/o insert (bp): 4818
  Vector type: Mammalian Expression, Luciferase
Growth in bacteria
  Bacterial resistance: Ampicillin, 100 μg/mL
  Growth temperature: 37°C
  Growth strain: DH5alpha
  Copy number: High Copy
Gene/Insert
  Gene/Insert name: Axin 2 promoter (alt name: AX2(1078MUT)/Luc)
  Species: H. sapiens (human)
  Insert size (bp): 1000
  Mutation: TCF DNA binding site at bp -108 to -102 mutated CTTTGAT --> CTTTGGC
  Entrez Gene: AXIN2 (a.k.a. AXIL, ODCRCS)
  Tag / fusion protein: Luciferase (C terminal on backbone)
  Cloning method: Restriction Enzyme; 5′ cloning site KpnI (unknown if destroyed); 3′ cloning site NheI (unknown if destroyed)
  Sequencing primers: 5′ RVprimer3; 3′ LucNRev
Terms and licenses: Academic/Nonprofit Terms; Industry Terms: Not Available to Industry
Depositor comments: Contains AXIN2 sequences from -181 to +5 relative to the presumed transcription start site. Mutation listed above.
How to cite: 200 bp Axin2 mutant was a gift from Eric Fearon (Addgene plasmid # 25704 ; http://n2t.net/addgene:25704 ; RRID:Addgene_25704)
