[The description below was written by a language model from this plasmid's Addgene catalogue record.]
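Description:
200 bp Axin2 mutant is a firefly luciferase reporter plasmid built on the promoterless pGL3-Basic backbone, in which a short fragment of the human AXIN2 promoter has been placed upstream of the luciferase coding sequence between the KpnI and NheI sites of the polylinker. Because pGL3-Basic carries no eukaryotic promoter or enhancer of its own, luciferase output in transfected mammalian cells depends on the transcriptional activity of the inserted AXIN2 sequence. The plasmid is propagated in E. coli as a high-copy, ampicillin-selected construct. No mammalian selection marker is recorded, which fits transient transfection assays.

According to the depositor's comments, the insert spans AXIN2 sequence from position -181 to +5 relative to the presumed transcription start site, consistent with the "200 bp" in the name. The catalogue's insert size field of 1000 bp, and the alternative name that refers to a longer fragment, do not match this, and the record does not resolve the discrepancy. The defining feature is a point-mutated TCF DNA-binding element at -108 to -102, where the last bases of the consensus site have been altered, a change intended to disrupt TCF binding. The associated study concerns activation of AXIN2 by beta-catenin/TCF as part of a negative-feedback loop in Wnt signalling. This construct therefore presumably serves as the binding-site-defective comparator to a corresponding wild-type promoter reporter, allowing users to test whether beta-catenin/TCF responsiveness of the minimal AXIN2 promoter depends on that particular site.
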