>Addgene plasmid #25704 | 200 bp Axin2 mutant | addgene partial sequence | sequence record 31744 | 25704 with LucNRev
GGCGCCGGGCCTTTCTTTATGTTTTTGGCGTCTTCCATGGTGGCTTTACCAACAGTACCGGAATGCCAAG
CTTACTTAGATCGCAGATCTCGAGCCCGGGCTAGCCAAGTCAGCAGGGGCTCATCTGAACCTCCTCTCTG
GAAAGAAAAGGAAGGGGGGAGGTGGGGAGAGAGAAAAGGGTATTGATCTAATCAAAATCAGATCTACCCA
ACGCCAAAGCAAGAAAGTAAACAGGCTTTTCAACTCCTCAAATTCAAATCAAGCAACCCAGCTATCTGCG
AGGTGCTCATCTAAAGTATCAGGCGCTGGGTACCTATCGATAGAGAAATGTTCTGGCACCTGCACTTGCA
CTGGGGACAGCCTATTTTGCTAGTTTGTTTTGTTTCGTTTTGTTTTGATGGAGAGCGTATGTTAGTACTA
TCGATTCACACAAAAAACCAACACACAGATGTAATGAAAATAAAGATATTTTATTGCGGCCGCTCCAAGT
ACCTCCCGTACCTTAATATTACTTACTTATCATGGTAGCTTGGGCTGGCGTAATAGCGAAGAGGCCCGCA
CCGATCGCCCTTCCCAACAGTTGCGCAGCCTGAATGGCGAATGGCAAATTGTAAGCGTTAATATTTTGTT
AAAATTCGCGTTAAATTTTTGTTAAATCAGCTCATTTTTTAACCAATAGGCCGAAATCGGCAAAATCCCT
TATAAATCAAAAGAATAGACCGAGATAGGGT
[37 nt withheld, positions 732-768]
AAAGAACGTGGACTCCAACGTCAAAGGGCGAAAAACCGTCTATCANGGCGATGGCCCACTACGTGAACCA
TCACCCT
[91 nt withheld, positions 846-936]
GAACGTGGCGAG
